>Addgene plasmid #217884 | p205-5'-Switch-ON | addgene full sequence | sequence record 433897 | Addgene NGS Result
ATCTCGTCGTGACCCATGGCGATGCCTGCTTGCCGAATATCATGGTGGAAAATGGCCGCTTTTCTGGATT
CATCGACTGTGGCCGGCTGGGTGTGGCGGACCGCTATCAGGACATAGCGTTGGCTACCCGTGATATTGCT
GAAGAGCTTGGCGGCGAATGGGCTGACCGCTTCCTCGTGCTTTACGGTATCGCCGCTCCCGATTCGCAGC
GCATCGCCTTCTATCGCCTTCTTGACGAGTTCTTCTGAGGGGATCCGTCGACCTGCAGCCAAGCTTATCG
ATACCGTCGAGATTTAATTAAGATATCATCAGTGGTCCAGGCTCTAGTTTTGACTCAACAATATCACCAG
CTGAAGCCTATAGAGTACGAGCCATAGATAAAATAAAAGATTTTATTTAGTCTCCAGAAAAAGGGGGGAA
TGAAAGACCCCACCTGTAGGTTTGGCAAGCTAGCTTAAGTAACGCCATTTTGCAAGGCATGGAAAAATAC
ATAACTGAGAATAGAGAAGTTCAGATCAAGGTCAGGAACAGATGGAACAGGGTCGACCCTAGAGAACCAT
CAGATGTTTCCAGGGTGCCCCAAGGACCTGAAATGACCCTGTGCCTTATTTGAACTAACCAATCAGTTCG
CTTCTCGCTTCTGTTCGCGCGCTTCTGCTCCCCGAGCTCAATAAAAGAGCCCACAACCCCTCACTCGGGG
CGCCAGTCCTCCGATTGACTGAGTCGCCCGGGTACCCGTGTATCCAATAAACCCTCTTGCAGTTGCATCC
GACTTGTGGTCTCGCTGTTCCTTGGGAGGGTCTCCTCTGAGTGATTGACTACCCGTCAGCGGGGGTCTTT
CATTTGGGGGCTCGTCCGGGATCGGGAGACCCCTGCCCAGGGACCACCGACCCACCACCGGGAGGTAAGC
TGGCTGCCTCGCGCGTTTCGGTGATGACGGTGAAAACCTCTGACACATGCAGCTCCCGGAGACGGTCACA
GCTTGTCTGTAAGCGGATGCCGGGAGCAGACAAGCCCGTCAGGGCGCGTCAGCGGGTGTTGGCGGGTGTC
GGGGCGCAGCCATGACCCAGTCACGTAGCGATAGCGGAGTGTAGATCCGGCTGTGGAATGTGTGTCAGTT
AGGGTGTGGAAAGTCCCCAGGCTCCCCAGCAGGCAGAAGTATGCAAAGCATGCATCTCAATTAGTCAGCA
ACCAGGTGTGGAAAGTCCCCAGGCTCCCCAGCAGGCAGAAGTATGCAAAGCATGCATCTCAATTAGTCAG
CAACCATAGTCCCGCCCCTAACTCCGCCCATCCCGCCCCTAACTCCGCCCAGTTCCGCCCATTCTCCGCC
CCATGGCTGACTAATTTTTTTTATTTATGCAGAGGCCGAGGCCGCCTCGGCCTCTGAGCTATTCCAGAAG
TAGTGAGGAGGCTTTTTTGGAGGCCTAGGCTTTTGCAAAAAGCTTACTGGCTTAACTATGCGGCATCAGA
GCAGATTGTACTGAGAGTGCACCATATGCGGTGTGAAATACCGCACAGATGCGTAAGGAGAAAATACCGC
ATCAGGCGCTCTTCCGCTTCCTCGCTCACTGACTCGCTGCGCTCGGTCGTTCGGCTGCGGCGAGCGGTAT
CAGCTCACTCAAAGGCGGTAATACGGTTATCCACAGAATCAGGGGATAACGCAGGAAAGAACATGTGAGC
AAAAGGCCAGCAAAAGGCCAGGAACCGTAAAAAGGCCGCGTTGCTGGCGTTTTTCCATAGGCTCCGCCCC
CCTGACGAGCATCACAAAAATCGACGCTCAAGTCAGAGGTGGCGAAACCCGACAGGACTATAAAGATACC
AGGCGTTTCCCCCTGGAAGCTCCCTCGTGCGCTCTCCTGTTCCGACCCTGCCGCTTACCGGATACCTGTC
CGCCTTTCTCCCTTCGGGAAGCGTGGCGCTTTCTCATAGCTCACGCTGTAGGTATCTCAGTTCGGTGTAG
GTCGTTCGCTCCAAGCTGGGCTGTGTGCACGAACCCCCCGTTCAGCCCGACCGCTGCGCCTTATCCGGTA
ACTATCGTCTTGAGTCCAACCCGGTAAGACACGACTTATCGCCACTGGCAGCAGCCACTGGTAACAGGAT
TAGCAGAGCGAGGTATGTAGGCGGTGCTACAGAGTTCTTGAAGTGGTGGCCTAACTACGGCTACACTAGA
AGGACAGTATTTGGTATCTGCGCTCTGCTGAAGCCAGTTACCTTCGGAAAAAGAGTTGGTAGCTCTTGAT
CCGGCAAACAAACCACCGCTGGTAGCGGTGGTTTTTTTGTTTGCAAGCAGCAGATTACGCGCAGAAAAAA
AGGATCTCAAGAAGATCCTTTGATCTTTTCTACGGGGTCTGACGCTCAGTGGAACGAAAACTCACGTTAA
GGGATTTTGGTCATGAGATTATCAAAAAGGATCTTCACCTAGATCCTTTTAAATTAAAAATGAAGTTTTA
AATCAATCTAAAGTATATATGAGTAAACTTGGTCTGACAGTTACCAATGCTTAATCAGTGAGGCACCTAT
CTCAGCGATCTGTCTATTTCGTTCATCCATAGTTGCCTGACTCCCCGTCGTGTAGATAACTACGATACGG
GAGGGCTTACCATCTGGCCCCAGTGCTGCAATGATACCGCGAGACCCACGCTCACCGGCTCCAGATTTAT
CAGCAATAAACCAGCCAGCCGGAAGGGCCGAGCGCAGAAGTGGTCCTGCAACTTTATCCGCCTCCATCCA
GTCTATTAATTGTTGCCGGGAAGCTAGAGTAAGTAGTTCGCCAGTTAATAGTTTGCGCAACGTTGTTGCC
ATTGCTGCAGGCATCGTGGTGTCACGCTCGTCGTTTGGTATGGCTTCATTCAGCTCCGGTTCCCAACGAT
CAAGGCGAGTTACATGATCCCCCATGTTGTGCAAAAAAGCGGTTAGCTCCTTCGGTCCTCCGATCGTTGT
CAGAAGTAAGTTGGCCGCAGTGTTATCACTCATGGTTATGGCAGCACTGCATAATTCTCTTACTGTCATG
CCATCCGTAAGATGCTTTTCTGTGACTGGTGAGTACTCAACCAAGTCATTCTGAGAATAGTGTATGCGGC
GACCGAGTTGCTCTTGCCCGGCGTCAACACGGGATAATACCGCGCCACATAGCAGAACTTTAAAAGTGCT
CATCATTGGAAAACGTTCTTCGGGGCGAAAACTCTCAAGGATCTTACCGCTGTTGAGATCCAGTTCGATG
TAACCCACTCGTGCACCCAACTGATCTTCAGCATCTTTTACTTTCACCAGCGTTTCTGGGTGAGCAAAAA
CAGGAAGGCAAAATGCCGCAAAAAAGGGAATAAGGGCGACACGGAAATGTTGAATACTCATACTCTTCCT
TTTTCAATATTATTGAAGCATTTATCAGGGTTATTGTCTCATGAGCGGATACATATTTGAATGTATTTAG
AAAAATAAACAAATAGGGGTTCCGCGCACATTTCCCCGAAAAGTGCCACCTGACGTCTAAGAAACCATTA
TTATCATGACATTAACCTATAAAAATAGGCGTATCACGAGGCCCTTTCGTGTTCAAGAATTAGCTTGGCC
ATTGCATACGTTGTATCCATATCATAATATGTACATTTATATTGGCTCATGTCCAACATTACCGCCATGT
TGACATTGATTATTGACTAGTTATTAATAGTAATCAATTACGGGGTCATTAGTTCATAGCCCATATATGG
AGTTCCGCGTTACATAACTTACGGTAAATGGCCCGCCTGGCTGACCGCCCAACGACCCCCGCCCATTGAC
GTCAATAATGACGTATGTTCCCATAGTAACGCCAATAGGGACTTTCCATTGACGTCAATGGGTGGAGTAT
TTACGGTAAACTGCCCACTTGGCAGTACATCAAGTGTATCATATGCCAAGTACGCCCCCTATTGACGTCA
ATGACGGTAAATGGCCCGCCTGGCATTATGCCCAGTACATGACCTTATGGGACTTTCCTACTTGGCAGTA
CATCTACGTATTAGTCATCGCTATTACCATGGTGATGCGGTTTTGGCAGTACATCAATGGGCGTGGATAG
CGGTTTGACTCACGGGGATTTCCAAGTCTCCACCCCATTGACGTCAATGGGAGTTTGTTTTGGCACCAAA
ATCAACGGGACTTTCCAAAATGTCGTAACAACTCCGCCCCATTGACGCAAATGGGCGGTAGGCGTGTACG
GTGGGAGGTCTATATAAGCAGAGCTCAATAAAAGAGCCCACAACCCCTCACTCGGCGCGCCAGTCCTCCG
ATAGACTGCGTCGCCCGGGTACCCGTATTCCCAATAAAGCCTCTTGCTGTTTGCATCCGAATCGTGGTCT
CGCTGTTCCTTGGGAGGGTCTCCTCTGAGTGATTGACTACCCACGACGGGGGTCTTTCATTTGGGGGCTC
GTCCGGGATTTGGAGACCCCTGCCCAGGGACCACCGACCCACCACCGGGAGGTAAGCTGGCCAGCAACTT
ATCTGTGTCTGTCCGATTGTCTAGTGTCTATGTTTGATGTTATGCGCCTGCGTCTGTACTAGTTAGCTAA
CTAGCTCTGTATCTGGCGGACCCGTGGTGGAACTGACGAGTTCTGAACACCCGGCCGCAACCCTGGGAGA
CGTCCCAGGGACTTTGGGGGCCGTTTTTGTGGCCCGACCTGAGGAAGGGAGTCGATGTGGAATCCGACCC
CGTCAGGATATGTGGTTCTGGTAGGAGACGAGAACCTAAAACAGTTCCCGCCTCCGTCTGAATTTTTGCT
TTCGGTTTGGAACCGAAGCCGCGCGTCTTGTCTGCTGCAGCGCTGCAGCATCGTTCTGTGTTGTCTCTGT
CTGACTGTGTTTCTGTATTTGTCTGAAAATTAGGGCCAGACTGTTACCACTCCCTTAAGTTTGACCTTAG
GTCACTGGAAAGATGTCGAGCGGATCGCTCACAACCAGTCGGTAGATGTCAAGAAGAGACGTTGGTTACC
TTCTGCTCTGCAGAATGGCCAACCTTTAACGTCGGATGGCCGCGAGACGGCACCTTTAACCGAGACCTCA
TCACCCAGGTTAAGATCAAGGTCTTTTCACCTGGCCCGCATGGACACCCAGACCAGGTCCCCTACATCGT
GACCTGGGAAGCCTTGGCTTTTGACCCCCCTCCCTGGGTCAAGCCCTTTGTACACCCTAAGCCTCCGCCT
CCTCTTCCTCCATCCGCCCCGTCTCTCCCCCTTGAACCTCCTCGTTCGACCCCGCCTCGATCCTCCCTTT
ATCCAGCCCTCACTCCTTCTCTAGGCGCCGGAATTGAAGATCTCCGCGGTTAATTAAAATGATACGGCGA
CCACCGAGATCTGTCTTGATCTAGGAGCTACTCATCAACGGTCACATGTGAGGGCCTATTTCCCATGATT
CCTTCATATTTGCATATACGATACAAGGCTGTTAGAGAGATAATTGGAATTAATTTGACTGTAAACACAA
AGATATTAGTACAAAATACGTGACGTAGAAAGTAATAATTTCTTGGGTAGTTTGCAGTTTTAAAATTATG
TTTTAAAATGGACTATCATATGCTTACCGTAACTTGAAAGTATTTCGATTTCTTGGCTTTATATATCTTG
TGGAAAGGACGAAACACCGATAACTTCGTATAGCATACATTATACGAAGTTATTTTTTTTTTTTGCGGCC
GCCCAGAATTCTGGCCTGCAGGATAACTTCGTATAGCATACATTATACGAAGTTATGGGTCTTCGCTCGA
GAGAAGACCTGTTTAAGAGCTATGCTGGAAACAGCATAGCAAGTTTAAATAAGGCTAGTCCGTTATCAAC
TTGAAAAAGTGGCACCGAGTCGGTGCTTTTTTGTTTTAGAGCTAGAAATAGCAAGTTAAAATAAGGCTAG
TCCGTTTTTAGCGCGTGCGCCAATTCTGCAGACAAATGGCTCTAGAGGTACCCGTTAAGATCGGAAGAGC
ACACGTCTGAACTCCAGTCACAAAATTATCTCGTATGCCGTCTTATGCTTGTTAATTAACAATTGACGCG
TAATTCTACCGGGTAGGGGAGGCGCTTTTCCCAAGGCAGTCTGGAGCATGCGCTTTAGCAGCCCCGCTGG
GCACTTGGCGCTACACAAGTGGCCTCTGGCCTCGCACACATTCCACATCCACCGGTAGGCGCCAACCGGC
TCCGTTCTTTGGTGGCCCCTTCGCGCCACCTTCTACTCCTCCCCTAGTCAGGAAGTTCCCCCCCGCCCCG
CAGCTCGCGTCGTGCAGGACGTGACAAATGGAAGTAGCACGTCTCACTAGTCTCGTGCAGATGGACAGCA
CCGCTGAGCAATGGAAGCGGGTAGGCCTTTGGGGCGGCGGCCAATAGCAGCTTTGCTCCTTCGCTTTCTG
GGCTCAGAGGCTGGGAAGGGGTGGGTCCGGGGGCGGGCTCAGGGGCGGGCTCAGGGGCGGGGCGGGCGCC
CGAAGGTCCTCCGGAGGCCCGGCATTCTGCACGCTTCAAAAGCGCACGTCTGCCGCGCTGTTCTCCTCTT
CCTCATCTCCGGGCCTTTCGACCTGCAGCCAATATGGGATCGGCCATTGAACAAGATGGATTGCACGCAG
GTTCTCCGGCCGCTTGGGTGGAGAGGCTATTCGGCTATGACTGGGCACAACAGACAATCGGCTGCTCTGA
TGCCGCCGTGTTCCGGCTGTCAGCGCAGGGGCGCCCGGTTCTTTTTGTCAAGACCGACCTGTCCGGTGCC
CTGAATGAACTGCAGGACGAGGCAGCGCGGCTATCGTGGCTGGCCACGACGGGCGTTCCTTGCGCAGCTG
TGCTCGACGTTGTCACTGAAGCGGGAAGGGACTGGCTGCTATTGGGCGAAGTGCCGGGGCAGGATCTCCT
GTCATCTCACCTTGCTCCTGCCGAGAAAGTATCCATCATGGCTGATGCAATGCGGCGGCTGCATACGCTT
GATCCGGCTACCTGCCCATTCGACCACCAAGCGAAACATCGCATCGAGCGAGCACGTACTCGGATGGAAG
CCGGTCTTGTCGATCAGGATGATCTGGACGAAGAGCATCAGGGGCTCGCGCCAGCCGAACTGTTCGCCAG
GCTCAAGGCGCGCATGCCCGACGGCGAGG
Features (pLannotate 1.2.2; 22 found; start..end, strand, type, name):
    270..290     +  misc_feature   MCS (fragment): pBluescript multiple cloning site
    308..377     +  CDS            env (fragment): murine leukemia virus gPr80 envelope polyprotein precursor; env; proteolytically cleaved into gp70SU and p15TM subunits
    419..844     +  LTR            3' LTR (ΔU3): self-inactivating 3' long terminal repeat (LTR) from Moloney murine leukemia virus
    913..953     +  CDS            rop (fragment): Rop protein, which maintains plasmids at low copy number; rop
   1055..1093    +  misc_feature   bom (fragment): basis of mobility region from pBR322
   1110..1439    +  promoter       SV40 promoter: SV40 enhancer and early promoter
   1445..1546    +  misc_feature   bom (fragment): basis of mobility region from pBR322
   1732..2320    -  rep_origin     ori: high-copy-number ColE1/pMB1/pBR322/pUC origin of replication
   2491..3351    -  CDS            AmpR: β-lactamase; bla; confers resistance to ampicillin, carbenicillin, and related antibiotics
   3352..3456    -  promoter       AmpR promoter: bla
   3642..4021    +  enhancer       CMV enhancer: human cytomegalovirus immediate early enhancer
   4022..4225    +  promoter       CMV promoter: human cytomegalovirus (CMV) immediate early promoter
   4226..4401    +  LTR            5' LTR (truncated): truncated long terminal repeat from Moloney murine sarcoma virus
   4523..4797    +  misc_feature   MESV Ψ (fragment): packaging signal of murine embryonic stem cell virus
   4864..5279    +  CDS            gag (truncated): truncated Moloney murine leukemia virus (MMLV) gag gene lacking the start codon
   5370..5610    +  promoter       U6 promoter: RNA polymerase III promoter for human U6 snRNA
   5620..5653    +  protein_bind   loxP: Cre-mediated recombination occurs in the 8-bp core sequence (GCATACAT). Cre recombinase
   5693..5726    +  protein_bind   loxP: Cre-mediated recombination occurs in the 8-bp core sequence (GCATACAT). Cre recombinase
   5769..5836    +  misc_RNA       tracrRNA (fragment): trans-activating CRISPR RNA for the Streptococcus pyogenes CRISPR/Cas9 system
   5843..5886    +  misc_RNA       gRNA scaffold (fragment): guide RNA scaffold for the Streptococcus pyogenes CRISPR/Cas9 system
   6031..6530    +  promoter       PGK promoter: mouse phosphoglycerate kinase 1 promoter
   6544..248     +  CDS            NeoR/KanR (across the origin): aminoglycoside phosphotransferase from Tn5; aph(3')-II (or nptII); confers resistance to neomycin, kanamycin, and G418 (Geneticin®)
