[The description below was written by a language model from this plasmid's Addgene catalogue record and pLannotate feature annotations shown in this document.]
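Description:
p205-5'-Switch-ON is an empty-backbone gammaretroviral vector, derived from pQCXIX, for Cre-regulated expression of a Streptococcus pyogenes Cas9 sgRNA in mammalian cells. In bacteria it is maintained through a ColE1/pMB1-type origin and selected with ampicillin via the β-lactamase gene; the catalogue lists it as low copy. The viral genome is transcribed in packaging cells from a hybrid CMV enhancer/promoter fused to a truncated 5' LTR, followed by a packaging signal with an extended, truncated gag region, and it ends in a U3-deleted, self-inactivating 3' LTR. After integration, LTR promoter activity is therefore lost and expression depends on the internal promoters.

The payload begins with a human U6 RNA polymerase III promoter. According to the record, it drives a cassette with two BbsI sites for restriction-based cloning of a guide sequence, followed by the "Switch-ON" scaffold. The feature table shows two same-orientation loxP sites about 40 bp apart just downstream of U6, ahead of the tracrRNA/gRNA scaffold fragments. This fits a design in which a floxed element keeps the sgRNA non-functional until Cre excises it, leaving a single loxP and an active guide. The record does not state what the intervening sequence is or exactly where the BbsI sites lie relative to the loxP sites. Downstream, a mouse PGK promoter drives the neomycin phosphotransferase gene, allowing G418 selection of transduced cells. An SV40 promoter annotated in the plasmid backbone lies outside the viral genome.

The vector belongs to a CRISPR-Switch system, which uses Cre recombination to control sgRNA activity over time and so allows sequential editing of two loci.
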