Addgene plasmid #217884: p205-5'-Switch-ON
Purpose: (Empty Backbone) Retroviral Switch-ON vector for sgRNA expression; U6-BbsIx2-SWITCH-ON-scaffold; neoR
Depositing lab: Ulrich Elling. Depositing organization: Institut fuer Molekulare Biotechnologie (IMBA). Publication: CRISPR-Switch regulates sgRNA activity by Cre recombination for sequential editing of two loci. Chylinski K, Hubmann M, Hanna RE, Yanchus C, Michlits G, Uijttewaal ECH, Doench J, Schramek D, Elling U. Nat Commun. 2019 Nov 29;10(1):5454. doi: 10.1038/s41467-019-13403-y. PubMed 31784531.
Backbone
  Vector backbone: pQCXIX
  Backbone manufacturer: derivative of pQCXIX was a kind gift of J Zuber and T Hoffmann (Fellmann et al Cell Rep. 2013 Dec 26;5(6):1704-13)
  Vector type: Mammalian Expression, Retroviral, Cre/Lox, CRISPR
  Promoter: hU6
  Selectable markers: Neomycin (select with G418)
Growth in bacteria
  Bacterial resistance: Ampicillin, 100 μg/mL
  Growth temperature: 37°C
  Growth strain: NEB Stable
  Copy number: Low Copy
Gene/Insert
  Cloning method: Restriction Enzyme
  Sequencing primers: 5′ GCATATACGATACAAGGCTGTTAGAGAG
Terms and licenses: Academic/Nonprofit Terms; Industry Terms: Not Available to Industry
How to cite: p205-5'-Switch-ON was a gift from Ulrich Elling (Addgene plasmid # 217884 ; http://n2t.net/addgene:217884 ; RRID:Addgene_217884)
